>Addgene plasmid #112812 | pMGC | addgene full sequence | sequence record 215034 | Addgene NGS Result
CTTAAGCTCGGGCCGCTCTTCACGGGTTTAAGAGCTATGCTGGAAACAGCATAGCAAGTTTAAATAAGGC
TAGTCCGTTATCAACTTGAAAAAGTGGCACCGAGTCGGTGCAACAAAGCACCAGTGGTCTAGTGGTAGAA
TAGTACCCTGCCACGGTACAGACCCGGGTTCGATTCCCGGCTGGTGCAGGAAGAAGAGCCTGATATCCCC
TATAGTGAGTCGTATTACATGGTCATAGCTGTTTCCTGGCAGCTCTGGCCCGTGTCTCAAAATCTCTGAT
GTTACATTGCACAAGATAAAAATATATCATCATGAACAATAAAACTGTCTGCTTACATAAACAGTAATAC
AAGGGGTGTTATGAGCCATATTCAACGGGAAACGTCGAGGCCGCGATTAAATTCCAACATGGATGCTGAT
TTATATGGGTATAAATGGGCTCGCGATAATGTCGGGCAATCAGGTGCGACAATCTATCGCTTGTATGGGA
AGCCCGATGCGCCAGAGTTGTTTCTGAAACATGGCAAAGGTAGCGTTGCCAATGATGTTACAGATGAGAT
GGTCAGACTAAACTGGCTGACGGAATTTATGCCTCTTCCGACCATCAAGCATTTTATCCGTACTCCTGAT
GATGCATGGTTACTCACCACTGCGATCCCCGGAAAAACAGCATTCCAGGTATTAGAAGAATATCCTGATT
CAGGTGAAAATATTGTTGATGCGCTGGCAGTGTTCCTGCGCCGGTTGCATTCGATTCCTGTTTGTAATTG
TCCTTTTAACAGCGATCGCGTATTTCGTCTCGCTCAGGCGCAATCACGAATGAATAACGGTTTGGTTGAT
GCGAGTGATTTTGATGACGAGCGTAATGGCTGGCCTGTTGAACAAGTCTGGAAAGAAATGCATAAACTTT
TGCCATTCTCACCGGATTCAGTCGTCACTCATGGTGATTTCTCACTTGATAACCTTATTTTTGACGAGGG
GAAATTAATAGGTTGTATTGATGTTGGACGAGTCGGAATCGCAGACCGATACCAGGATCTTGCCATCCTA
TGGAACTGCCTCGGTGAGTTTTCTCCTTCATTACAGAAACGGCTTTTTCAAAAATATGGTATTGATAATC
CTGATATGAATAAATTGCAGTTTCATTTGATGCTCGATGAGTTTTTCTAATCAGAATTGGTTAATTGGTT
GTAACACTGGCAGAGCATTACGCTGACTTGACGGGACGGCGCAAGCTCATGACCAAAATCCCTTAACGTG
AGTTACGCGTCGTTCCACTGAGCGTCAGACCCCGTAGAAAAGATCAAAGGATCTTCTTGAGATCCTTTTT
TTCTGCGCGTAATCTGCTGCTTGCAAACAAAAAAACCACCGCTACCAGCGGTGGTTTGTTTGCCGGATCA
AGAGCTACCAACTCTTTTTCCGAAGGTAACTGGCTTCAGCAGAGCGCAGATACCAAATACTGTTCTTCTA
GTGTAGCCGTAGTTAGGCCACCACTTCAAGAACTCTGTAGCACCGCCTACATACCTCGCTCTGCTAATCC
TGTTACCAGTGGCTGCTGCCAGTGGCGATAAGTCGTGTCTTACCGGGTTGGACTCAAGACGATAGTTACC
GGATAAGGCGCAGCGGTCGGGCTGAACGGGGGGTTCGTGCACACAGCCCAGCTTGGAGCGAACGACCTAC
ACCGAACTGAGATACCTACAGCGTGAGCTATGAGAAAGCGCCACGCTTCCCGAAGGGAGAAAGGCGGACA
GGTATCCGGTAAGCGGCAGGGTCGGAACAGGAGAGCGCACGAGGGAGCTTCCAGGGGGAAACGCCTGGTA
TCTTTATAGTCCTGTCGGGTTTCGCCACCTCTGACTTGAGCGTCGATTTTTGTGATGCTCGTCAGGGGGG
CGGAGCCTATGGAAAAACGCCAGCAACGCGGCCTTTTTACGGTTCCTGGCCTTTTGCTGGCCTTTTGCTC
ACATGTTCTTTCCTGCGTTATCCCCTGATTCTGTGGATAACCGTATTACCGCCTTTGAGTGAGCTGATAC
CGCTCGCCGCAGCCGAACGACCGAGCGCAGCGAGTCAGTGAGCGAGGAAGCGGAAGAGCGCCCAATACGC
AAACCGCCTCTCCCCGCGCGTTGGCCGATTCATTAATGCAGCTGGCACGACAGGTTTCCCGACTGGAAAG
CGGGCAGTGAGCGCAACGCAATTAATACGCGTACCGCTAGCCAGGAAGAGTTTGTAGAAACGCAAAAAGG
CCATCCGTCAGGATGGCCTTCTGCTTAGTTTGATGCCTGGCAGTTTATGGCGGGCGTCCTGCCCGCCACC
CTCCGGGCCGTTGCTTCACAACGTTCAAATCCGCTCCCGGCGGATTTGTCCTACTCAGGAGAGCGTTCAC
CGACAAACAACAGATAAAACGAAAGGCCCAGTCTTCCGACTGAGCCTTTCGTTTTATTTGATGCCTGGCA
GTTCCCTACTCTCGCGTTAACGCTAGCATGGATGTTTTCCCAGTCACGACGTTGTAAAACGACGGCCAGT
Features (pLannotate 1.2.2; 9 found; start..end, strand, type, name):
     44..111     +  misc_RNA       tracrRNA (fragment): trans-activating CRISPR RNA for the Streptococcus pyogenes CRISPR/Cas9 system
    117..187     +  ncRNA          tRNA: Accession: RF00005 - tRNA
    209..227     -  promoter       T7 promoter: promoter for bacteriophage T7 RNA polymerase
    361..1170    +  CDS            KanR: aminoglycoside phosphotransferase; aph(3')-Ia; confers resistance to kanamycin in bacteria or G418 (Geneticin®) in eukaryotes
   1317..1905    +  rep_origin     ori: high-copy-number ColE1/pMB1/pBR322/pUC origin of replication
   2088..2180    +  CDS            lacI (fragment): lac repressor; lacI; The lac repressor binds to the lac operator to inhibit transcription in E. coli. This inhibition can be relieved by adding lactose or isopropyl-β-D-thiogalactopyranoside (IPTG).
   2235..2262    -  terminator     rrnB T2 terminator: transcription terminator T2 from the E. coli rrnB gene
   2394..2437    +  terminator     rrnB T1 terminator: Escherichia coli rrnB; transcription terminator T1 from the E. coli rrnB gene
   2484..2520    -  CDS            lacZα (fragment): LacZα fragment of β-galactosidase; lacZ fragment
