[The description below was written by a language model from this plasmid's Addgene catalogue record and pLannotate feature annotations shown in this document.]
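Description:
pMGC is a small (about 2.5 kb) bacterial plasmid built on the pDONR221 backbone that serves purely as a PCR template rather than as an expression construct. It is maintained in E. coli through a high-copy ColE1/pUC-type origin of replication and selected with kanamycin via the aph(3')-Ia aminoglycoside phosphotransferase gene. Other annotated features are remnants of the donor-vector backbone: the rrnB T1 and T2 transcription terminators, a T7 promoter lying downstream of the insert on the opposite strand, and short lacI and lacZα fragments. None of these has a stated role in how the plasmid is used.

The payload is a 163 bp synthetic insert, introduced by Gibson cloning, consisting of a gRNA core scaffold directly followed by a tRNA. The feature table detects this as a fragment of the Streptococcus pyogenes tracrRNA sequence adjacent to a tRNA element. The "F+E" designation indicates a modified version of the Cas9 guide scaffold, and the catalogue purpose names the tRNA as "OstRNA", but the record does not define either label further. No promoter drives the cassette and no spacer sequence is present, which fits its role as a template. Amplifying the scaffold-tRNA unit with primers carrying target-specific spacers would yield fragments that can be joined into multiplexed gRNA arrays, in which the tRNAs are typically excised by endogenous processing enzymes to release individual guides. The associated publication concerns tissue-specific CRISPR/Cas9 mutagenesis in Drosophila, and the plasmid belongs to a set of Drosophila transgenic vectors from the depositing laboratory.
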