Addgene plasmid #112812: pMGC
Purpose: PCR template vector for amplifying gRNA(F+E)-OstRNA fragment
Depositing lab: Chun Han. Depositing organization: Cornell University. Publication: Robust CRISPR/Cas9-Mediated Tissue Specific Mutagenesis Reveals Gene Redundancy and Perdurance in Drosophila. Poe AR, Wang B, Sapar ML, Ji H, Li K, Onabajo T, Fazliyeva R, Gibbs M, Qiu Y, Hu Y, Han C. Genetics. 2018 Nov 30. pii: genetics.118.301736. doi: 10.1534/genetics.118.301736. PubMed 30504366.
Backbone
  Vector backbone: pDONR221
  Vector type: Bacterial Expression
Growth in bacteria
  Bacterial resistance: Kanamycin, 50 μg/mL
  Growth temperature: 37°C
  Growth strain: DH5alpha
  Copy number: High Copy
Gene/Insert
  Gene/Insert name: gRNAcore(F+E)-tRNA
  Species: Synthetic
  Insert size (bp): 163
  Cloning method: Gibson Cloning
Terms and licenses: Academic/Nonprofit Terms; Industry Terms: Not Available to Industry
Depositor comments: For more information about the Han Lab Drosophila Transgenic Vectors, please visit: https://han.wicmb.cornell.edu/han-lab-drosophila-transgenic-vectors/.
How to cite: pMGC was a gift from Chun Han (Addgene plasmid # 112812 ; http://n2t.net/addgene:112812 ; RRID:Addgene_112812)
